Addgene plasmid #142881: TFORF1881
Purpose: Lentiviral vector for overexpressing transcription factor ORFs with unique 24-bp barcodes. Barcodes facilitate identification of transcription factors in pooled screens.
Depositing lab: Feng Zhang. Depositing organization: Broad Institute. Publication: A transcription factor atlas of directed differentiation. Joung J, Ma S, Tay T, Geiger-Schuller KR, Kirchgatterer PC, Verdine VK, Guo B, Arias-Garcia MA, Allen WE, Singh A, Kuksenko O, Abudayyeh OO, Gootenberg JS, Fu Z, Macrae RK, Buenrostro JD, Regev A, Zhang F. Cell. 2023 Jan 5;186(1):209-229.e26. doi: 10.1016/j.cell.2022.11.026. PubMed 36608654.
Backbone
  Vector backbone: pLX_TRC317
  Backbone manufacturer: Broad Institute Genetic Perturbation Platform
  Backbone size w/o insert (bp): 8264
  Vector type: Mammalian Expression, Lentiviral
  Selectable markers: Puromycin
Growth in bacteria
  Bacterial resistance: Ampicillin, 100 μg/mL
  Growth temperature: 37°C
  Growth strain: NEB Stable
  Copy number: High Copy
Gene/Insert
  Gene/Insert name: SOX30
  Species: H. sapiens (human)
  Insert size (bp): 2363
  Entrez Gene: SOX30
  Promoter: EF1a
  Cloning method: Unknown
  Sequencing primers: 5′ GGGTGGAGACTGAAGTTAGGCCAG; 3′ CACATAGCGTAAAAGGAGCAACATAG
Terms and licenses: Academic/Nonprofit Terms; Industry Terms: Not Available to Industry
Depositor comments: NM_178424,ENST00000265007 . The transcription factor ORF portion of this plasmid was synthesized by Genewiz. Please test multiple small colonies in case of plasmid recombination. To make this collection available in a timely manner, a portion of this collection was not fully sequenced by Addgene. If an Addgene verified full plasmid sequence is not available, please contact us prior to placing an order to request the full sequence.
How to cite: TFORF1881 was a gift from Feng Zhang (Addgene plasmid # 142881 ; http://n2t.net/addgene:142881 ; RRID:Addgene_142881)
