[The description below was written by a language model from this plasmid's Addgene catalogue record and pLannotate feature annotations shown in this document.]
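Description:
TFORF1881 is a third-generation-style, self-inactivating lentiviral expression plasmid built on the pLX_TRC317 backbone and carrying the human SOX30 open reading frame, one member of a barcoded transcription factor ORF collection. In bacteria it is maintained through a high-copy ColE1/pUC-type origin and selected with ampicillin via the β-lactamase gene. An f1 origin and remnants of a lac/T7/T3 cloning region are also present in the backbone. The depositor notes that the plasmid can recombine, which is a common concern for constructs containing LTR repeats.

The viral portion begins with an RSV promoter fused to a truncated HIV-1 5' LTR, which drives Tat-independent production of the genomic RNA in packaging cells. This is followed by the Ψ packaging signal with a partial gag sequence and the Rev response element for nuclear export of the unspliced transcript. Inside the transfer cassette, an SV40 early promoter/origin region drives puromycin N-acetyltransferase for selection of transduced mammalian cells. Downstream, a cPPT/CTS element aids nuclear import, and the EF-1α promoter provides strong constitutive expression of SOX30, a SOX-family DNA-binding factor annotated as both an activator and a repressor. A WPRE after the ORF enhances transcript stability and expression, and the ΔU3 3' LTR inactivates the viral promoter after integration. An SV40 polyadenylation signal lies outside the LTR.

According to the record, each ORF in the collection is paired with a unique 24-bp barcode. The barcode is not annotated in the feature table, so its position is not stated, and the short U6 promoter fragment between the ORF and the WPRE is likewise unexplained. The barcodes allow individual transcription factors to be identified in pooled overexpression screens.
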