Features (pLannotate 1.2.2; 31 found; start..end, strand, type, name):
      5..231     +  promoter       RSV promoter: Rous sarcoma virus enhancer/promoter
    232..412     +  LTR            5' LTR (truncated): truncated 5' long terminal repeat (LTR) from HIV-1
    459..584     +  misc_feature   HIV-1 Ψ: packaging signal of human immunodeficiency virus type 1
    568..931     +  CDS            HIV-1 gag (fragment): gag protein from human immunodeficiency virus 1; gag
   1077..1310    +  misc_feature   RRE: The Rev response element (RRE) of HIV-1 allows for Rev-dependent mRNA export from the nucleus to the cytoplasm.
   1687..1713    +  CDS            Rev (fragment): human immunodeficiency virus 1 (HIV-1) Rev protein; rev; enhances nuclear export of unspliced and incompletely spliced viral mRNAs
   1720..1743    +  promoter       SV40 promoter (fragment): SV40 early promoter
   1744..1815    +  promoter       SV40 promoter (fragment): SV40 enhancer and early promoter
   1839..1974    +  rep_origin     SV40 ori: SV40 origin of replication
   2020..2616    +  CDS            PuroR (fragment): puromycin N-acetyltransferase; pac from Streptomyces; confers resistance to puromycin
   2665..2782    +  misc_feature   cPPT/CTS: central polypurine tract and central termination sequence of HIV-1
   2847..2913    +  CDS            small t antigen (fragment): SV40 (simian virus 40) small t antigen
   2920..4098    +  promoter       EF-1α promoter: strong constitutive promoter for human elongation factor EF-1α
   4115..6373    +  CDS            SOX30 (sequence withheld): SOX30_HUMAN - Experimental evidence at protein level: Swiss-Prot protein existence level 1. Acts as both a transcriptional activator and repressor (PubMed:10359848, PubMed:29739711). Binds to the DNA sequence 5'-ACAAT- 3' and shows a preference for guanine residues surrounding this core motif (PubMed:10359848). Binds to its own promoter and activates its own transcription (By similarity). Required to activate the expression of postmeiotic genes involved in spermiogenesis (By similarity). Binds to the promoter region of CTNNB1 and represses its transcription which leads to inhibition of Wnt sig
   6389..6442    +  promoter       U6 promoter (fragment): RNA polymerase III promoter for human U6 snRNA
   6484..7072    +  misc_feature   WPRE: woodchuck hepatitis virus posttranscriptional regulatory element
   7123..7142    +  misc_feature   cPPT/CTS (fragment): central polypurine tract and central termination sequence of HIV-1
   7144..7377    +  LTR            3' LTR (ΔU3): self-inactivating 3' long terminal repeat (LTR) from HIV-1
   7455..7576    +  polyA_signal   SV40 poly(A) signal: SV40 polyadenylation signal
   7616..7751    +  rep_origin     SV40 ori: SV40 origin of replication
   7772..7790    -  promoter       T7 promoter: promoter for bacteriophage T7 RNA polymerase
   7798..7953    +  CDS            lacZα (fragment): LacZα fragment of β-galactosidase; lacZ fragment
   7958..8386    +  rep_origin     f1 ori (sequence partly withheld): f1 bacteriophage origin of replication; arrow indicates direction of (+) strand synthesis
   8439..8543    +  promoter       AmpR promoter: bla
   8544..9404    +  CDS            AmpR: β-lactamase; bla; confers resistance to ampicillin, carbenicillin, and related antibiotics
   9575..10163   +  rep_origin     ori: high-copy-number ColE1/pMB1/pBR322/pUC origin of replication
  10346..10438   +  CDS            lacI (fragment): lac repressor; lacI; The lac repressor binds to the lac operator to inhibit transcription in E. coli. This inhibition can be relieved by adding lactose or isopropyl-β-D-thiogalactopyranoside (IPTG).
  10451..10472   +  protein_bind   CAP binding site: CAP binding activates transcription in the presence of cAMP. E. coli catabolite activator protein
  10487..10517   +  promoter       lac promoter: promoter for the E. coli lac operon
  10525..10541   +  protein_bind   lac operator: The lac repressor binds to the lac operator to inhibit transcription in E. coli. This inhibition can be relieved by adding lactose or isopropyl-β-D-thiogalactopyranoside (IPTG). lac repressor encoded by lacI
  10586..10604   +  promoter       T3 promoter: promoter for bacteriophage T3 RNA polymerase
>Addgene plasmid #142881 | TFORF1881 | addgene full sequence | sequence record 396063 | Addgene NGS Result
TTAATGTAGTCTTATGCAATACTCTTGTAGTCTTGCAACATGGTAACGATGAGTTAGCAACATGCCTTAC
AAGGAGAGAAAAAGCACCGTGCATGCCGATTGGTGGAAGTAAGGTGGTACGATCGTGCCTTATTAGGAAG
GCAACAGACGGGTCTGACATGGATTGGACGAACCACTGAATTGCCGCATTGCAGAGATATTGTATTTAAG
TGCCTAGCTCGATACATAAACGGGTCTCTCTGGTTAGACCAGATCTGAGCCTGGGAGCTCTCTGGCTAAC
TAGGGAACCCACTGCTTAAGCCTCAATAAAGCTTGCCTTGAGTGCTTCAAGTAGTGTGTGCCCGTCTGTT
GTGTGACTCTGGTAACTAGAGATCCCTCAGACCCTTTTAGTCAGTGTGGAAAATCTCTAGCAGTGGCGCC
CGAACAGGGACTTGAAAGCGAAAGGGAAACCAGAGGAGCTCTCTCGACGCAGGACTCGGCTTGCTGAAGC
GCGCACGGCAAGAGGCGAGGGGCGGCGACTGGTGAGTACGCCAAAAATTTTGACTAGCGGAGGCTAGAAG
GAGAGAGATGGGTGCGAGAGCGTCAGTATTAAGCGGGGGAGAATTAGATCGCGATGGGAAAAAATTCGGT
TAAGGCCAGGGGGAAAGAAAAAATATAAATTAAAACATATAGTATGGGCAAGCAGGGAGCTAGAACGATT
CGCAGTTAATCCTGGCCTGTTAGAAACATCAGAAGGCTGTAGACAAATACTGGGACAGCTACAACCATCC
CTTCAGACAGGATCAGAAGAACTTAGATCATTATATAATACAGTAGCAACCCTCTATTGTGTGCATCAAA
GGATAGAGATAAAAGACACCAAGGAAGCTTTAGACAAGATAGAGGAAGAGCAAAACAAAAGTAAGACCAC
CGCACAGCAAGCGGCCGCTGATCTTCAGACCTGGAGGAGGAGATATGAGGGACAATTGGAGAAGTGAATT
ATATAAATATAAAGTAGTAAAAATTGAACCATTAGGAGTAGCACCCACCAAGGCAAAGAGAAGAGTGGTG
CAGAGAGAAAAAAGAGCAGTGGGAATAGGAGCTTTGTTCCTTGGGTTCTTGGGAGCAGCAGGAAGCACTA
TGGGCGCAGCGTCAATGACGCTGACGGTACAGGCCAGACAATTATTGTCTGGTATAGTGCAGCAGCAGAA
CAATTTGCTGAGGGCTATTGAGGCGCAACAGCATCTGTTGCAACTCACAGTCTGGGGCATCAAGCAGCTC
CAGGCAAGAATCCTGGCTGTGGAAAGATACCTAAAGGATCAACAGCTCCTGGGGATTTGGGGTTGCTCTG
GAAAACTCATTTGCACCACTGCTGTGCCTTGGAATGCTAGTTGGAGTAATAAATCTCTGGAACAGATTTG
GAATCACACGACCTGGATGGAGTGGGACAGAGAAATTAACAATTACACAAGCTTAATACACTCCTTAATT
GAAGAATCGCAAAACCAGCAAGAAAAGAATGAACAAGAATTATTGGAATTAGATAAATGGGCAAGTTTGT
GGAATTGGTTTAACATAACAAATTGGCTGTGGTATATAAAATTATTCATAATGATAGTAGGAGGCTTGGT
AGGTTTAAGAATAGTTTTTGCTGTACTTTCTATAGTGAATAGAGTTAGGCAGGGATATTCACCATTATCG
TTTCAGACCCACCTCCCAACCCCGAGGGGACCCATGCATTGCATCTCAATTAGTCAGCAACCAGGTGTGG
AAAGTCCCCAGGCTCCCCAGCAGGCAGAAGTATGCAAAGCATGCGTCTCAATTAGTCAGCAACCATAGTC
CCGCCCCTAACTCCGCCCATCCCGCCCCTAACTCCGCCCAGTTCCGCCCATTCTCCGCCCCATGGCTGAC
TAATTTTTTTTATTTATGCAGAGGCCGAGGCCGCCTCGGCCTCTGAGCTATTCCAGAAGTAGTGAGGAGG
CTTTTTTGGAGGCCTAGGCTTTTGCAAAAAGCTTTCTAGAGGTACCACCGGAGCTTACCATGACCGAGTA
CAAGCCCACGGTGCGCCTCGCCACCCGCGACGACGTCCCCAGGGCCGTACGCACCCTCGCCGCCGCGTTC
GCCGACTACCCCGCCACGCGCCACACCGTCGATCCGGACCGCCACATCGAGCGGGTCACCGAGCTGCAAG
AACTCTTCCTCACGCGCGTCGGGCTCGACATCGGCAAGGTGTGGGTCGCGGACGACGGCGCCGCCGTGGC
GGTCTGGACCACGCCGGAGAGCGTCGAAGCGGGGGCGGTGTTCGCCGAGATCGGCCCGCGCATGGCCGAG
TTGAGCGGTTCCCGGCTGGCCGCGCAGCAACAGATGGAAGGCCTCCTGGCGCCGCACCGGCCCAAGGAGC
CCGCGTGGTTCCTGGCCACCGTCGGCGTCTCGCCCGACCACCAGGGCAAGGGTCTGGGCAGCGCCGTCGT
GCTCCCCGGAGTGGAGGCGGCCGAGCGCGCCGGGGTGCCCGCCTTCCTGGAGACCTCCGCGCCCCGCAAC
CTCCCCTTCTACGAGCGGCTCGGCTTCACCGTCACCGCCGACGTCGAGGTGCCCGAAGGACCGCGCACCT
GGTGCATGACCCGCAAGCCCGGTGCCAGTTAACGAATTCTAGATCTTGAGACAAATGGCAGTATTCATCC
ACAATTTTAAAAGAAAAGGGGGGATTGGGGGGTACAGTGCAGGGGAAAGAATAGTAGACATAATAGCAAC
AGACATACAAACTAAAGAATTACAAAAACAAATTACAAAAATTCAAAATTTTCGGGTTTATTACAGGGAC
AGCAGAGATCCACTTTGGCGCCGGCTCGAGGCCTGCAGGTGCAAAGATGGATAAAGTTTTAAACAGAGAG
GAATCTTTGCAGCTAATGGACCTTCTAGGTCTTGAAAGGAGTGGGAATTGGCTCCGGTGCCCGTCAGTGG
GCAGAGCGCACATCGCCCACAGTCCCCGAGAAGTTGGGGGGAGGGGTCGGCAATTGAACCGGTGCCTAGA
GAAGGTGGCGCGGGGTAAACTGGGAAAGTGATGTCGTGTACTGGCTCCGCCTTTTTCCCGAGGGTGGGGG
AGAACCGTATATAAGTGCAGTAGTCGCCGTGAACGTTCTTTTTCGCAACGGGTTTGCCGCCAGAACACAG
GTAAGTGCCGTGTGTGGTTCCCGCGGGCCTGGCCTCTTTACGGGTTATGGCCCTTGCGTGCCTTGAATTA
CTTCCACCTGGCTGCAGTACGTGATTCTTGATCCCGAGCTTCGGGTTGGAAGTGGGTGGGAGAGTTCGAG
GCCTTGCGCTTAAGGAGCCCCTTCGCCTCGTGCTTGAGTTGAGGCCTGGCCTGGGCGCTGGGGCCGCCGC
GTGCGAATCTGGTGGCACCTTCGCGCCTGTCTCGCTGCTTTCGATAAGTCTCTAGCCATTTAAAATTTTT
GATGACCTGCTGCGACGCTTTTTTTCTGGCAAGATAGTCTTGTAAATGCGGGCCAAGATCTGCACACTGG
TATTTCGGTTTTTGGGGCCGCGGGCGGCGACGGGGCCCGTGCGTCCCAGCGCACATGTTCGGCGAGGCGG
GGCCTGCGAGCGCGGCCACCGAGAATCGGACGGGGGTAGTCTCAAGCTGGCCGGCCTGCTCTGGTGCCTG
GCCTCGCGCCGCCGTGTATCGCCCCGCCCTGGGCGGCAAGGCTGGCCCGGTCGGCACCAGTTGCGTGAGC
GGAAAGATGGCCGCTTCCCGGCCCTGCTGCAGGGAGCTCAAAATGGAGGACGCGGCGCTCGGGAGAGCGG
GCGGGTGAGTCACCCACACAAAGGAAAAGGGCCTTTCCGTCCTCAGCCGTCGCTTCATGTGACTCCACGG
AGTACCGGGCGCCGTCCAGGCACCTCGATTAGTTCTCGAGCTTTTGGAGTACGTCGTCTTTAGGTTGGGG
GGAGGGGTTTTATGCGATGGAGTTTCCCCACACTGAGTGGGTGGAGACTGAAGTTAGGCCAGCTTGGCAC
TTGATGTAATTCTCCTTGGAATTTGCCCTTTTTGAGTTTGGATCTTGGTTCATTCTCAAGCCTCAGACAG
TGGTTCAAAGTTTTTTTCTTCCATTTCAGGTGTCGTGAGGCTAGCACCGCCACC
[2259 nt withheld, positions 4115-6373]
TAGTAATGAACTAGTCCGTAACTTGAAAGTATTTCGATTTCTTGGCTTTATATATCTTGTGGAAAGGACG
AACTCCCACAGAACATAAGTCGTTTACGCGTTAAGTCGACAATCAACCTCTGGATTACAAAATTTGTGAA
AGATTGACTGGTATTCTTAACTATGTTGCTCCTTTTACGCTATGTGGATACGCTGCTTTAATGCCTTTGT
ATCATGCTATTGCTTCCCGTATGGCTTTCATTTTCTCCTCCTTGTATAAATCCTGGTTGCTGTCTCTTTA
TGAGGAGTTGTGGCCCGTTGTCAGGCAACGTGGCGTGGTGTGCACTGTGTTTGCTGACGCAACCCCCACT
GGTTGGGGCATTGCCACCACCTGTCAGCTCCTTTCCGGGACTTTCGCTTTCCCCCTCCCTATTGCCACGG
CGGAACTCATCGCCGCCTGCCTTGCCCGCTGCTGGACAGGGGCTCGGCTGTTGGGCACTGACAATTCCGT
GGTGTTGTCGGGGAAATCATCGTCCTTTCCTTGGCTGCTCGCCTGTGTTGCCACCTGGATTCTGCGCGGG
ACGTCCTTCTGCTACGTCCCTTCGGCCCTCAATCCAGCGGACCTTCCTTCCCGCGGCCTGCTGCCGGCTC
TGCGGCCTCTTCCGCGTCTTCGCCTTCGCCCTCAGACGAGTCGGATCTCCCTTTGGGCCGCCTCCCCGCG
TCGACTTTAAGACCAATGACTTACAAGGCAGCTGTAGATCTTAGCCACTTTTTAAAAGAAAAGGGGGGAC
TGGAAGGGCTAATTCACTCCCAACGAAGACAAGATCTGCTTTTTGCTTGTACTGGGTCTCTCTGGTTAGA
CCAGATCTGAGCCTGGGAGCTCTCTGGCTAACTAGGGAACCCACTGCTTAAGCCTCAATAAAGCTTGCCT
TGAGTGCTTCAAGTAGTGTGTGCCCGTCTGTTGTGTGACTCTGGTAACTAGAGATCCCTCAGACCCTTTT
AGTCAGTGTGGAAAATCTCTAGCAGTACGTATAGTAGTTCATGTCATCTTATTATTCAGTATTTATAACT
TGCAAAGAAATGAATATCAGAGAGTGAGAGGAACTTGTTTATTGCAGCTTATAATGGTTACAAATAAAGC
AATAGCATCACAAATTTCACAAATAAAGCATTTTTTTCACTGCATTCTAGTTGTGGTTTGTCCAAACTCA
TCAATGTATCTTATCATGTCTGGCTCTAGCTATCCCGCCCCTAACTCCGCCCATCCCGCCCCTAACTCCG
CCCAGTTCCGCCCATTCTCCGCCCCATGGCTGACTAATTTTTTTTATTTATGCAGAGGCCGAGGCCGCCT
CGGCCTCTGAGCTATTCCAGAAGTAGTGAGGAGGCTTTTTTGGAGGCCTAGGGACGTACCCAATTCGCCC
TATAGTGAGTCGTATTACGCGCGCTCACTGGCCGTCGTTTTACAACGTCGTGACTGGGAAAACCCTGGCG
TTACCCAACTTAATCGCCTTGCAGCACATCCCCCTTTCGCCAGCTGGCGTAATAGCGAAGAGGCCCGCAC
CGATCGCCCTTCCCAACAGTTGCGCAGCCTGAATGGCGAATGGG
[124 nt withheld, positions 7958-8081]
C
[91 nt withheld, positions 8083-8173]
A
[49 nt withheld, positions 8175-8223]
CCTTTGACGTTGGAGTCCACGTTCTTT
[37 nt withheld, positions 8251-8287]
ACCCTATCTCGGTCTATTCTTTTGATTTATAAGGGATTTTGCCGATTTCGGCCTATTGGTTAAAAAATGA
GCTGATTTAACAAAAATTTAACGCGAATTTTAACAAAATATTAACGCTTACAATTTAGGTGGCACTTTTC
GGGGAAATGTGCGCGGAACCCCTATTTGTTTATTTTTCTAAATACATTCAAATATGTATCCGCTCATGAG
ACAATAACCCTGATAAATGCTTCAATAATATTGAAAAAGGAAGAGTATGAGTATTCAACATTTCCGTGTC
GCCCTTATTCCCTTTTTTGCGGCATTTTGCCTTCCTGTTTTTGCTCACCCAGAAACGCTGGTGAAAGTAA
AAGATGCTGAAGATCAGTTGGGTGCACGAGTGGGTTACATCGAACTGGATCTCAACAGCGGTAAGATCCT
TGAGAGTTTTCGCCCCGAAGAACGTTTTCCAATGATGAGCACTTTTAAAGTTCTGCTATGTGGCGCGGTA
TTATCCCGTATTGACGCCGGGCAAGAGCAACTCGGTCGCCGCATACACTATTCTCAGAATGACTTGGTTG
AGTACTCACCAGTCACAGAAAAGCATCTTACGGATGGCATGACAGTAAGAGAATTATGCAGTGCTGCCAT
AACCATGAGTGATAACACTGCGGCCAACTTACTTCTGACAACGATCGGAGGACCGAAGGAGCTAACCGCT
TTTTTGCACAACATGGGGGATCATGTAACTCGCCTTGATCGTTGGGAACCGGAGCTGAATGAAGCCATAC
CAAACGACGAGCGTGACACCACGATGCCTGTAGCAATGGCAACAACGTTGCGCAAACTATTAACTGGCGA
ACTACTTACTCTAGCTTCCCGGCAACAATTAATAGACTGGATGGAGGCGGATAAAGTTGCAGGACCACTT
CTGCGCTCGGCCCTTCCGGCTGGCTGGTTTATTGCTGATAAATCTGGAGCCGGTGAGCGTGGGTCTCGCG
GTATCATTGCAGCACTGGGGCCAGATGGTAAGCCCTCCCGTATCGTAGTTATCTACACGACGGGGAGTCA
GGCAACTATGGATGAACGAAATAGACAGATCGCTGAGATAGGTGCCTCACTGATTAAGCATTGGTAACTG
TCAGACCAAGTTTACTCATATATACTTTAGATTGATTTAAAACTTCATTTTTAATTTAAAAGGATCTAGG
TGAAGATCCTTTTTGATAATCTCATGACCAAAATCCCTTAACGTGAGTTTTCGTTCCACTGAGCGTCAGA
CCCCGTAGAAAAGATCAAAGGATCTTCTTGAGATCCTTTTTTTCTGCGCGTAATCTGCTGCTTGCAAACA
AAAAAACCACCGCTACCAGCGGTGGTTTGTTTGCCGGATCAAGAGCTACCAACTCTTTTTCCGAAGGTAA
CTGGCTTCAGCAGAGCGCAGATACCAAATACTGTTCTTCTAGTGTAGCCGTAGTTAGGCCACCACTTCAA
GAACTCTGTAGCACCGCCTACATACCTCGCTCTGCTAATCCTGTTACCAGTGGCTGCTGCCAGTGGCGAT
AAGTCGTGTCTTACCGGGTTGGACTCAAGACGATAGTTACCGGATAAGGCGCAGCGGTCGGGCTGAACGG
GGGGTTCGTGCACACAGCCCAGCTTGGAGCGAACGACCTACACCGAACTGAGATACCTACAGCGTGAGCT
ATGAGAAAGCGCCACGCTTCCCGAAGGGAGAAAGGCGGACAGGTATCCGGTAAGCGGCAGGGTCGGAACA
GGAGAGCGCACGAGGGAGCTTCCAGGGGGAAACGCCTGGTATCTTTATAGTCCTGTCGGGTTTCGCCACC
TCTGACTTGAGCGTCGATTTTTGTGATGCTCGTCAGGGGGGCGGAGCCTATGGAAAAACGCCAGCAACGC
GGCCTTTTTACGGTTCCTGGCCTTTTGCTGGCCTTTTGCTCACATGTTCTTTCCTGCGTTATCCCCTGAT
TCTGTGGATAACCGTATTACCGCCTTTGAGTGAGCTGATACCGCTCGCCGCAGCCGAACGACCGAGCGCA
GCGAGTCAGTGAGCGAGGAAGCGGAAGAGCGCCCAATACGCAAACCGCCTCTCCCCGCGCGTTGGCCGAT
TCATTAATGCAGCTGGCACGACAGGTTTCCCGACTGGAAAGCGGGCAGTGAGCGCAACGCAATTAATGTG
AGTTAGCTCACTCATTAGGCACCCCAGGCTTTACACTTTATGCTTCCGGCTCGTATGTTGTGTGGAATTG
TGAGCGGATAACAATTTCACACAGGAAACAGCTATGACCATGATTACGCCAAGCGCGCAATTAACCCTCA
CTAAAGGGAACAAAAGCTGGAGCTGCAAGC
