>Addgene plasmid #142881 | TFORF1881 | depositor partial sequence | sequence record 280781 | Insert
ACCGCCACC
[2259 nt withheld, positions 10-2268]
TAGTAATGAACTAGTCCGTAACTTGAAAGTATTTCGATTTCTTGGCTTTATATATCTTGTGGAAAGGACG
AACTCCCACAGAACATAAGTCGTTT
