>Addgene plasmid #142881 | TFORF1881 | depositor partial sequence | sequence record 280782 | Barcode
ACTCCCACAGAACATAAGTCGTTT
